>Addgene plasmid #213996 | pEM10687 | addgene full sequence | sequence record 424924 | Addgene NGS Result
CTCGAGGATCCCGGGTACCTGCAGCTAGCGTCGACGAAAGGCTACGGCCGTTAATTGGTCGCCTGAGAAG
TTACGGAGAGTAAAA
[114 nt withheld, positions 86-199]
TGATTTTTTCGCATATTTTTCTTGCAAAGTTGGGTTGAGCTGGCTAGATTAGCCAGCCAATCTTTTGTAT
GTCTGTACGTTTCCATTTGAGTATCCTGAAAACGGGCTTTTCAGCATGGTACGTACATATTAAATAGTAG
GAGTGCATAGTGGCCCGTATAGCAGGCATTAACATTCCTGATCAGAAACACGCCGTGATCGCGTTAACTT
CGATCTACGGTGTCGGCAAGACCCGTTCTAAAGCCATCCTGGCTGGAATTCATAAGGAGGAAAAACAT
[732 nt withheld, positions 478-1209]
TAATGAGCGGCCGCTCTAGAGGCATCAAATAAAACGAAAGGCTCAGTCGAAAGACTGGGCCTTTCGTTTT
ATCTGTTGTTTGTCGGTGAACGCTCTCCTGAGTAGGACAAATCCGCCGCCCTAGACCTAGGCGGAGATAT
TCCGCTTCCTCGCTCACTGACTCGCTCCGCTCGGTCGTTCGGCTGCGGCGAGCGGTACCGGCTTACTGGC
GGGGCGGAAATTTCCTGGAAGATGCCAGGAAGAAACTTAACAGGGAAGCGATAAGGCCACGGCAGAGCCG
TTTTTCCATAGGCTCCGCCCCCCTGACAAGCATCACGAAATCTGACGCTCAAATCAGTGGTGGCGAAACC
CGACAGGACTTAAAGATACCAGGCGTTTCCCCCTGGTGGCTCCCTCGTGCGCTCTCCTGTTCCTGCCTTT
CGGTTTACCGGTGTCACTCCGCTGTTATGGCCGCGTTTATCTCATTCCACGCCTGACACTCGGTTCCGGG
AAGGCAGTTCGCTCCAAGCTGGACTGTATGCACGAACCCCCCGTTCAGTCCGACTGCTGCGCCTGTTCCG
GTAACTATCGACTTGAGTCCAAGCCGGAAAGACACGACAAAGCGCCACTGGCAGCAGCCACTGGTAAGAG
GGTGTACAAGAGATTACTGATGCAGAGTTCTTGAAGTCAGAGCCAAACTACGGCTAAACTGGAAGGACGA
ATTTGGTGGCAGCGGTCTTGTACACCCTGTTACCACGGTTCAGAAGTTCCCCAACTTACTGAACCTTCGA
AAAACCACCTCCCCAGGTGGTTTTTTCGTTTTCAGAGCAAGAGATTACGACGCAACGGAAAGGATCTCAA
GAGGTTCATCTTACTAGTGCTTGGATTCTCACCAATAAAAAACGCCCGGCGGCAACCGAGCGTTCTGAAC
AAATCCAGATGGAGTTCTGAGGTCATTACTGGATCTATCAACAGGAGTCCAAGCGAGCTCGTAAACTTGG
TCTGACAGTTACCAATGCTTAATCAGTGAGGCACCTATCTCAGCGATCTGTCTATTTCGTTCATCCATAG
TTGCCTGACTCCCCGTCGTGTAGATAACTACGATACGGGAGGGCTTACCATCTGGCCCCAGTGCTGCAAT
GATACCGCGAGACCCACGCTCACCGGCTCCAGATTTATCAGCAATAAACCAGCCAGCCGGAAGGGCCGAG
CGCAGAAGTGGTCCTGCAACTTTATCCGCCTCCATCCAGTCTATTAATTGTTGCCGGGAAGCTAGAGTAA
GTAGTTCGCCAGTTAATAGTTTGCGCAACGTTGTTGCCATTGCTACAGGCATCGTGGTGTCACGCTCGTC
GTTTGGTATGGCTTCATTCAGCTCCGGTTCCCAACGATCAAGGCGAGTTACATGATCCCCCATGTTGTGC
AAAAAAGCGGTTAGCTCCTTCGGTCCTCCGATCGTTGTCAGAAGTAAGTTGGCCGCAGTGTTATCACTCA
TGGTTATGGCAGCACTGCATAATTCTCTTACTGTCATGCCATCCGTAAGATGCTTTTCTGTGACTGGTGA
GTACTCAACCAAGTCATTCTGAGAATAGTGTATGCGGCGACCGAGTTGCTCTTGCCCGGCGTCAATACGG
GATAATACCGCGCCACATAGCAGAACTTTAAAAGTGCTCATCATTGGAAAACGTTCTTCGGGGCGAAAAC
TCTCAAGGATCTTACCGCTGTTGAGATCCAGTTCGATGTAACCCACTCGTGCACCCAACTGATCTTCAGC
ATCTTTTACTTTCACCAGCGTTTCTGGGTGAGCAAAAACAGGAAGGCAAAATGCCGCAAAAAAGGGAATA
AGGGCGACACGGAAATGTTGAATACTCATACTCTTCCTTTTTCAATATTATTGAAGCATTTATCAGGGTT
ATTGTCTCATGAGCGGATACATATTTGAATGTATTTAGAAAAATAAACAAATAGGGGTTCCGCGCACATT
TCCCCGAAAAGTGCCACCTGACGTCTAAGAAACCATTATTATCATGACATTAACCTATAAAAATAGGCGT
ATCACGAGGCCCTTTCGTCTTCAC
Features (pLannotate 1.2.2; 10 found; start..end, strand, type, name):
     86..199     +  CDS            rpmJ (sequence withheld): RL36_ECOLI - Experimental evidence at protein level: Swiss-Prot protein existence level 1. From Escherichia coli (strain K12).
    269..380     +  ncRNA          Alpha RBS: Accession: RF00140 - Alpha operon ribosome binding site
    478..1209    +  CDS            mNeptune2 (sequence withheld): mNeptune2 is a basic (constitutively fluorescent) red fluorescent protein published in 2014, derived from Entacmaea quadricolor. It is reported to be a rapidly-maturing monomer with high acid sensitivity.
   1235..1321    +  terminator     rrnB T1 terminator: Escherichia coli rrnB; transcription terminator T1 from the E. coli rrnB gene
   1349..1405    -  rep_origin     RSF ori (fragment): Plasmids containing the RSF 1030 origin of replication can be propagated in E. coli cells that contain additional plasmids with compatible origins.
   1492..1836    -  rep_origin     p15A ori (fragment): Plasmids containing the medium-copy-number p15A origin of replication can be propagated in E. coli cells that contain a second plasmid with the ColE1 origin.
   1906..2007    +  ncRNA          RNAI: Accession: RF00106 - RNAI
   2074..2168    -  terminator     lambda t0 terminator: transcription terminator from phage lambda
   2198..3058    -  CDS            AmpR: β-lactamase; bla; confers resistance to ampicillin, carbenicillin, and related antibiotics
   3059..3163    -  promoter       AmpR promoter: bla
