[The description below was written by a language model from this plasmid's Addgene catalogue record and pLannotate feature annotations shown in this document.]
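Description:
pEM10687 is a small (about 3.3 kb) bacterial expression plasmid built on the pKH70-PrpsM backbone that expresses the far-red fluorescent protein mNeptune2 from the PrpsM promoter. It belongs to a set of fluorescent tools intended for standardized work in Gram-negative bacteria. The plasmid is maintained in E. coli under ampicillin selection, provided by a β-lactamase gene with its own bla promoter and followed by a phage lambda t0 terminator. The catalogue lists it as low copy. The automated annotation detects p15A origin sequence, a short RSF-type origin fragment and an RNAI element, all pointing to a p15A-like replicon, although only partial matches were called, so the exact origin is not fully defined by the record.

The expression cassette begins with a stretch of native E. coli ribosomal protein operon sequence. The feature table identifies the rpmJ (ribosomal protein L36) coding region and the alpha operon ribosome binding site element, which lies immediately upstream of rpsM in the chromosome. This region presumably corresponds to the PrpsM promoter fragment named in the catalogue, though the promoter itself is not annotated as a separate feature. Ribosomal protein promoters such as this are generally used for strong, growth-linked expression without an inducer. Downstream lies the synthetic mNeptune2 coding sequence, a monomeric, rapidly maturing Entacmaea quadricolor-derived red fluorescent protein, inserted by Gibson assembly and terminated by the rrnB T1 terminator. No tags or fusion partners are recorded. The construct is suited to labelling bacterial cells for microscopy or flow cytometry and to benchmarking mNeptune2 against other fluorophores in the same standardized promoter and backbone context.
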