Addgene plasmid #213996: pEM10687
Purpose: PrpsM driven expression of mNeptune2
Depositing lab: Marc Erhardt. Depositing organization: Humboldt-Universitaet zu Berlin. Publication: Fluorescent tools for the standardized work in Gram-negative bacteria. Delgadillo-Guevara M, Halte M, Erhardt M, Popp PF. J Biol Eng. 2024 Apr 8;18(1):25. doi: 10.1186/s13036-024-00420-9. PubMed 38589953.
Backbone
  Vector backbone: pKH70-PrpsM
  Vector type: Bacterial Expression
Growth in bacteria
  Bacterial resistance: Ampicillin, 100 μg/mL
  Growth temperature: 37°C
  Growth strain: DH5alpha
  Copy number: Low Copy
Gene/Insert
  Gene/Insert name: mNeptune2
  Species: Synthetic
  Promoter: PrpsM
  Cloning method: Gibson Cloning
Terms and licenses: Academic/Nonprofit Terms; Industry Terms: Not Available to Industry
How to cite: pEM10687 was a gift from Marc Erhardt (Addgene plasmid # 213996 ; http://n2t.net/addgene:213996 ; RRID:Addgene_213996)
